>Addgene plasmid #198799 | pWP063 | addgene full sequence | sequence record 390253 | Addgene NGS Result
AAGCTTGCATGCGCGGCCGCACTGACTGGGCCGGCCCTTGACACCGACTGGCACACACAAAATATTAAAC
TTTCAGGGTCTAATCCATCACGAAATGAACGACCACAACCTCAATGCAAAATGTCATTTATGCCAGAAAT
CTTTCGAGAATAAGAAGACATTCCGTGAACACTGTGAATTGGATCACACACCGGAAGTGGTATGACAGTA
TTCATTAACAGATTCAATTTGAAATATTAATTTTAGGTTAGATGTGTATTCTGCAAAAGCTCATTCGATC
AGCCACTGGAAATGAACGATGAACAATGGGCACACTTTTTCGCTCATATTTATGGGGTTAGTAATTCACC
ATTCGAATCTAGAAGTCGATTCTCCTGACTGACATTTTTAAAACCATTTTTTCCAGGAAATCCTCTACTC
CCGCCTTGCCGACTACGAGGATCGTGCTTTGAACACTGCATGAATTATATATTTGATTCGATGGTTAGCT
TAATAAAGAATTTTTCTGTTGTACTTCAACCTTTTTCTGAAATAGGAAATAATCACAAGTTGTCTGAAAA
ATGTGATCAGCTATCCAGATCAAACAGTGAAAATGTTGTCTGCAATGATTCATAGCTGAACATCTGAACT
CTTAAATTTTCAGCGAATCATGATTTGCATTGTGATATATTATTCTTATGGTTGCAAAAGAAAAAAGATT
ACGAAAATATCTTGTGACAGAGTAAGAAACCATTGAAATTTAATTAATCACCGTGGAGACAGGTGTGCAC
TCTGCTCTTATTATATTATCAAAACGAGAAACGCGTGAGCAAGAAGTGGGCGTGACTTGGTAGAAAGGTA
CTTAATCGAGATGTTGAGCCAACTTTCGAGATTATTCTAAAAGTTTCCATATCAATAAACTTTTTTGGAA
ATTTCATCTTGCAAGGGCGCGCCTCTAGAGGATCCCCGGGATTGGCCAAAGGACCCAAAGGTATGTTTCG
AATGATACTAACATAACATAGAACATTTTCAGGAGGACCCTTGGCTAGGATGGGCCCTAAAAAGAAGCGT
AAAGCTAGCATGAAGCTGTTGTCTTCAATGGAACAAGCTTGCGACATATGCCGGTTAAAAAAACTCAGGT
GCTCGAAGGAAAAGCCCAAGTGTGCCAAGTGTCTGAAGAACAACTCGGAGTGCCGTTATTCTCCCAAGGC
TATGAGGTCCCCACTGACCAGGGCGCATCTGACAGAGGTAGAATCAAGGTTGGAAAAATTGGAAGATTTG
TTTCTGCTCATGTTTCCTCGGGAAAACCTGGACAGCATTTTGAACATGGACTCTTTGGACGAAGTGAAAG
TAATGTTGAAACAATTATATATGCAGGACTATGGTGACACGGATGCTGCTATGGATAGCTTGACCCCTAT
GGAAAATGGCATGTCTGAAGGGCCGAGAAAACACATGAAGACTGCGACATCATCGCCAAAAGTGGATGAA
GATGGAAGCCAAAGTCAGTTGAGTGTATCGCCGGAATTCCCGCTGCAGTCTGGTGGCGGAGGGGCTCCTA
GGTGCCTCGACCTCAAGACCCAAGTCCAAACCCCACAAGGAATGAAGGAGATCTCCAACATCCAAGTCGG
AGACCTCGTCCTCTCCAACACCGGATACAACGAGGTCCTCAACGTCTTCCCAAAGTCCAAGAAGAAGTCC
TACAAGATCACCCTCGAGGACGGAAAGGAGATCATCTGCTCCGAGGAGCACCTCTTCCCAACCCAAACCG
GAGAGATGAACATCTCCGGAGGACTCAAGGAGGGAATGTGCCTCTACGTCAAGGAGTAAGGTACCGAATT
CGCTAGCCGGCCATACAAGTAATCCGGATGATCGACGCCAACGTCGTTGAATTTTCAAATTTTAAATACT
GAATATTTGTTTTTTTTCCTATTATTTATTTATTCTCTTTGTGTTTTTTTTCTTGCTTTCTAAAAAATTA
ATTCAATCCAAATCTAAACATTTTTTTTTCTCTTTCCGTCTCCCAATTCGTATTCCGCTCCTCTCATCTG
AACACAATGTGCAAGTTTATTTATCTTCTCGCTTTCATTTCATTAGGACGTGGGGGGAATTGGTGGAAGG
GGGAAACACACAAAAGGATGATGGAAATGAAATAAGGACACACAATATGCAACAACATTCAATTCAGAAA
TATGGAGGAAGGTTTAAAAGAAAACATAAAAATATATAGAGGAGGAAGGAAAACTAGTAAAAAATAAGCA
AAGAAATTAGGCGAACGATGAGAATTGTCCTCGCTTGGGCCCAAAAGGCCTTTTTTTTTTGGCGCCGACG
TCAGGTGGCACTTTTCGGGGAAATGTGCGCGGAACCCCTATTTGTTTATTTTTCTAAATACATTCAAATA
TGTATCCGCTCATGAGACAATAACCCTGATAAATGCTTCAATAATATTGAAAAAGGAAGAGTATGAGTAT
TCAACATTTCCGTGTCGCCCTTATTCCCTTTTTTGCGGCATTTTGCCTTCCTGTTTTTGCTCACCCAGAA
ACGCTGGTGAAAGTAAAAGATGCTGAAGATCAGTTGGGTGCACGAGTGGGTTACATCGAACTGGATCTCA
ACAGCGGTAAGATCCTTGAGAGTTTTCGCCCCGAAGAACGTTTTCCAATGATGAGCACTTTTAAAGTTCT
GCTATGTGGCGCGGTATTATCCCGTATTGACGCCGGGCAAGAGCAACTCGGTCGCCGCATACACTATTCT
CAGAATGACTTGGTTGAGTACTCACCAGTCACAGAAAAGCATCTTACGGATGGCATGACAGTAAGAGAAT
TATGCAGTGCTGCCATAACCATGAGTGATAACACTGCGGCCAACTTACTTCTGACAACGATCGGAGGACC
GAAGGAGCTAACCGCTTTTTTGCACAACATGGGGGATCATGTAACTCGCCTTGATCGTTGGGAACCGGAG
CTGAATGAAGCCATACCAAACGACGAGCGTGACACCACGATGCCTGTAGCAATGGCAACAACGTTGCGCA
AACTATTAACTGGCGAACTACTTACTCTAGCTTCCCGGCAACAATTAATAGACTGGATGGAGGCGGATAA
AGTTGCAGGACCACTTCTGCGCTCGGCCCTTCCGGCTGGCTGGTTTATTGCTGATAAATCTGGAGCCGGT
GAGCGTGGGTCTCGCGGTATCATTGCAGCACTGGGGCCAGATGGTAAGCCCTCCCGTATCGTAGTTATCT
ACACGACGGGGAGTCAGGCAACTATGGATGAACGAAATAGACAGATCGCTGAGATAGGTGCCTCACTGAT
TAAGCATTGGTAACTGTCAGACCAAGTTTACTCATATATACTTTAGATTGATTTAAAACTTCATTTTTAA
TTTAAAAGGATCTAGGTGAAGATCCTTTTTGATAATCTCATGACCAAAATCCCTTAACGTGAGTTTTCGT
TCCACTGAGCGTCAGACCCCGTAGAAAAGATCAAAGGATCTTCTTGAGATCCTTTTTTTCTGCGCGTAAT
CTGCTGCTTGCAAACAAAAAAACCACCGCTACCAGCGGTGGTTTGTTTGCCGGATCAAGAGCTACCAACT
CTTTTTCCGAAGGTAACTGGCTTCAGCAGAGCGCAGATACCAAATACTGTTCTTCTAGTGTAGCCGTAGT
TAGGCCACCACTTCAAGAACTCTGTAGCACCGCCTACATACCTCGCTCTGCTAATCCTGTTACCAGTGGC
TGCTGCCAGTGGCGATAAGTCGTGTCTTACCGGGTTGGACTCAAGACGATAGTTACCGGATAAGGCGCAG
CGGTCGGGCTGAACGGGGGGTTCGTGCACACAGCCCAGCTTGGAGCGAACGACCTACACCGAACTGAGAT
ACCTACAGCGTGAGCTATGAGAAAGCGCCACGCTTCCCGAAGGGAGAAAGGCGGACAGGTATCCGGTAAG
CGGCAGGGTCGGAACAGGAGAGCGCACGAGGGAGCTTCCAGGGGGAAACGCCTGGTATCTTTATAGTCCT
GTCGGGTTTCGCCACCTCTGACTTGAGCGTCGATTTTTGTGATGCTCGTCAGGGGGGCGGAGCCTATGGA
AAAACGCCAGCAACGCGGCCTTTTTACGGTTCCTGGCCTTTTGCTGGCCTTTTGCTCACATGTTCTTTCC
TGCGTTATCCCCTGATTCTGTGGATAACCGTATTACCGCCTTTGAGTGAGCTGATACCGCTCGCCGCAGC
CGAACGACCGAGCGCAGCGAGTCAGTGAGCGAGGAAGCGGAAGAGCGCCCAATACGCAAACCGCCTCTCC
CCGCGCGTTGGCCGATTCATTAATGCAGCTGGCACGACAGGTTTCCCGACTGGAAAGCGGGCAGTGAGCG
CAACGCAATTAATGTGAGTTAGCTCACTCATTAGGCACCCCAGGCTTTACACTTTATGCTTCCGGCTCGT
ATGTTGTGTGGAATTGTGAGCGGATAACAATTTCACACAGGAAACAGCTATGACCATGATTACGCCAAGC
TGTAAGTTTAAACATGATCTTACTAACTAACTATTCTCATTTAAATTTTCAGAGCTTAAAAATGGCTGAA
ATCACTCACAACGATGGATACGCTAACAACTTGGAAATGAAAT
Features (pLannotate 1.2.2; 9 found; start..end, strand, type, name):
    933..950     -  misc_feature   MCS (fragment): pUC18/19 multiple cloning site
   1060..1500    +  CDS            GAL4 (fragment): GAL4_YEAST - Experimental evidence at protein level: Swiss-Prot protein existence level 1. This protein is a positive regulator for the gene expression of the galactose-induced genes such as GAL1, GAL2, GAL7, GAL10, and MEL1 which code for the enzymes used to convert galactose to glucose. It recognizes a 17 base pair sequence in (5'-CGGRNNRCYNYNCNCCG-3') the upstream activating sequence (UAS-G) of these genes. From Saccharomyces cerevisiae (strain ATCC 204508 / S288c) (Baker's yeast).
   2338..2442    +  promoter       AmpR promoter: bla
   2443..3303    +  CDS            AmpR: β-lactamase; bla; confers resistance to ampicillin, carbenicillin, and related antibiotics
   3474..4062    +  rep_origin     ori: high-copy-number ColE1/pMB1/pBR322/pUC origin of replication
   4245..4337    +  CDS            lacI (fragment): lac repressor; lacI; The lac repressor binds to the lac operator to inhibit transcription in E. coli. This inhibition can be relieved by adding lactose or isopropyl-β-D-thiogalactopyranoside (IPTG).
   4350..4371    +  protein_bind   CAP binding site: CAP binding activates transcription in the presence of cAMP. E. coli catabolite activator protein
   4386..4416    +  promoter       lac promoter: promoter for the E. coli lac operon
   4424..4440    +  protein_bind   lac operator: The lac repressor binds to the lac operator to inhibit transcription in E. coli. This inhibition can be relieved by adding lactose or isopropyl-β-D-thiogalactopyranoside (IPTG). lac repressor encoded by lacI
