[The description below was written by a language model from this plasmid's Addgene catalogue record and pLannotate feature annotations shown in this document.]
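Description:
pWP063 is a C. elegans expression plasmid built on the pAH35 backbone and forming part of a cGAL-UAS bipartite expression toolkit for worm sensory neurons. It is maintained in E. coli as a high-copy plasmid through a ColE1/pUC-type origin and selected with ampicillin via the bla (AmpR) gene and its promoter. The sequenced record is about 4.6 kb, and the remaining bacterial annotations (a lacI fragment, CAP binding site, lac promoter and operator, and a remnant of the pUC multiple cloning site) are leftovers of the pUC-style cloning vector rather than functional parts of the worm cassette.

The payload is named Posm-10-NLS-cGAL(DBD)-gp41-1-N-intein. The catalogued 889 bp insert, together with total and backbone sizes, suggests that the osm-10 promoter is the cloned piece, placed upstream of a coding region already carried by the backbone, though the record does not say this explicitly. That coding region encodes a nuclear localization signal, the cGAL DNA-binding domain and the N-terminal half of the gp41-1 split intein. The automated annotation detects only the GAL4-related DNA-binding segment; the promoter, NLS, intein and any 3′ UTR are not annotated.

In a split cGAL design, this DNA-binding half is inactive on its own. When a matching C-intein–activation domain half is expressed from a second promoter in the same cell, protein trans-splicing joins the two into a functional driver that activates UAS-controlled effector genes. Expression is therefore limited to cells where both promoters are active, which fits the stated purpose as a co-expression plasmid targeting the PHB neurons. The record does not name the partner construct.
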