Addgene plasmid #198799: pWP063
Purpose: Co-expression plasmid for the PHB neurons
Depositing lab: Paul Sternberg. Depositing organization: California Institute of Technology. Publication: A cGAL-UAS bipartite expression toolkit for Caenorhabditis elegans sensory neurons. Nava S, Palma W, Wan X, Oh JY, Gharib S, Wang H, Revanna JS, Tan M, Zhang M, Liu J, Chen CH, Lee JS, Perry B, Sternberg PW. Proc Natl Acad Sci U S A. 2023 Dec 19;120(51):e2221680120. doi: 10.1073/pnas.2221680120. Epub 2023 Dec 14. PubMed 38096407.
Backbone
  Vector backbone: pAH35
  Backbone size w/o insert (bp): 3704
  Vector type: Worm Expression
Growth in bacteria
  Bacterial resistance: Ampicillin, 100 μg/mL
  Growth temperature: 37°C
  Growth strain: DH5alpha
  Copy number: High Copy
Gene/Insert
  Gene/Insert name: Posm-10-NLS-cGAL(DBD)-gp41-1-N-intein
  Species: C. elegans (nematode)
  Insert size (bp): 889
  Cloning method: Restriction Enzyme; 5′ cloning site Unknown (unknown if destroyed); 3′ cloning site Unknown (unknown if destroyed)
Terms and licenses: Academic/Nonprofit Terms; Industry Terms: Not Available to Industry
How to cite: pWP063 was a gift from Paul Sternberg (Addgene plasmid # 198799 ; http://n2t.net/addgene:198799 ; RRID:Addgene_198799)
