>Addgene plasmid #198799 | pWP063 | depositor partial sequence | sequence record 385053 | osm-10 promoter
CTTGACACCGACTGGCACACACAAAATATTAAACTTTCAGGGTCTAATCCATCACGAAATGAACGACCAC
AACCTCAATGCAAAATGTCATTTATGCCAGAAATCTTTCGAGAATAAGAAGACATTCCGTGAACACTGTG
AATTGGATCACACACCGGAAGTGGTATGACAGTATTCATTAACAGATTCAATTTGAAATATTAATTTTAG
GTTAGATGTGTATTCTGCAAAAGCTCATTCGATCAGCCACTGGAAATGAACGATGAACAATGGGCACACT
TTTTCGCTCATATTTATGGGGTTAGTAATTCACCATTCGAATCTAGAAGTCGATTCTCCTGACTGACATT
TTTAAAACCATTTTTTCCAGGAAATCCTCTACTCCCGCCTTGCCGACTACGAGGATCGTGCTTTGAACAC
TGCATGAATTATATATTTGATTCGATGGTTAGCTTAATAAAGAATTTTTCTGTTGTACTTCAACCTTTTT
CTGAAATAGGAAATAATCACAAGTTGTCTGAAAAATGTGATCAGCTATCCAGATCAAACAGTGAAAATGT
TGTCTGCAATGATTCATAGCTGAACATCTGAACTCTTAAATTTTCAGCGAATCATGATTTGCATTGTGAT
ATATTATTCTTATGGTTGCAAAAGAAAAAAGATTACGAAAATATCTTGTGACAGAGTAAGAAACCATTGA
AATTTAATTAATCACCGTGGAGACAGGTGTGCACTCTGCTCTTATTATATTATCAAAACGAGAAACGCGT
GAGCAAGAAGTGGGCGTGACTTGGTAGAAAGGTACTTAATCGAGATGTTGAGCCAACTTTCGAGATTATT
CTAAAAGTTTCCATATCAATAAACTTTTTTGGAAATTTCATCTTGCAAG
